Addgene plasmid #183232: pLenti-CMVtight-HNF1A-FLAG-Hygro
Purpose: Lentiviral vector; Tet-on advanced system driving the expression of tagged HNF1A
Depositing lab: Jorge Ferrer. Depositing organization: Imperial College London. Publication: The HASTER lncRNA promoter is a cis-acting transcriptional stabilizer of HNF1A. Beucher A, Miguel-Escalada I, Balboa D, De Vas MG, Maestro MA, Garcia-Hurtado J, Bernal A, Gonzalez-Franco R, Vargiu P, Heyn H, Ravassard P, Ortega S, Ferrer J. Nat Cell Biol. 2022 Oct 6. pii: 10.1038/s41556-022-00996-8. doi: 10.1038/s41556-022-00996-8. PubMed 36202974.
Backbone
  Vector backbone: pLenti CMVtight Hygro DEST
  Backbone manufacturer: Eric Campeau
  Vector type: Lentiviral
  Selectable markers: Hygromycin
Growth in bacteria
  Bacterial resistance: Ampicillin, 100 μg/mL
  Growth temperature: 37°C
  Growth strain: NEB Stable
  Copy number: High Copy
Gene/Insert
  Gene/Insert name: HNF1 homeobox A (alt name: HNF1A)
  Species: H. sapiens (human)
  Entrez Gene: HNF1A (a.k.a. HNF-1-alpha, HNF-1A, HNF1, HNF1alpha, HNF4A, IDDM20, LFB1, MODY3, TCF-1, TCF1)
  Promoter: tight TRE
  Tag / fusion protein: FLAG tag (C terminal on insert); AviTag (C terminal on insert)
  Cloning method: Gateway Cloning
  Sequencing primers: 5′ AGGCAGGGATATTCACCATT; 3′ GGCATTAAAGCAGCGTATCC
Terms and licenses: Academic/Nonprofit Terms; Industry Terms: Not Available to Industry
How to cite: pLenti-CMVtight-HNF1A-FLAG-Hygro was a gift from Jorge Ferrer (Addgene plasmid # 183232 ; http://n2t.net/addgene:183232 ; RRID:Addgene_183232)
