[The description below was written by a language model from this plasmid's Addgene catalogue record and pLannotate feature annotations shown in this document.]
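Description:
pLenti-CMVtight-HNF1A-FLAG-Hygro is a lentiviral expression plasmid of about 10.5 kb, built on the pLenti CMVtight Hygro DEST backbone by Gateway recombination, for doxycycline-inducible (Tet-On Advanced) expression of tagged human HNF1A. It is propagated in E. coli through a high-copy ColE1/pUC-type origin with ampicillin selection (AmpR), and the backbone also carries an f1 origin, an SV40 origin and leftover lac/lacZα and T3/T7 promoter sequences. The viral portion has a third-generation-style layout. An RSV promoter drives a truncated HIV-1 5' LTR, followed by the Ψ packaging signal with a gag fragment, the RRE for Rev-dependent export of the genomic RNA, and the cPPT/CTS. The cassette ends in a second truncated LTR (with an adjacent nef fragment) and an SV40 polyadenylation signal.

The payload sits between attB1 and attB2 sites downstream of the tight TRE promoter, which consists of seven tet operators fused to a minimal CMV promoter. This promoter is essentially silent unless a reverse tetracycline transactivator is present. No transactivator is annotated on this plasmid, so it would have to be supplied separately. The HNF1A open reading frame encodes a homeobox transcriptional activator important in pancreatic islet and liver gene expression. It carries a C-terminal FLAG epitope (annotated as a fragment of 3xFLAG) and an AviTag, which permits enzymatic biotinylation. A WPRE follows to enhance transcript expression. An independent mouse PGK promoter drives the hygromycin resistance gene, allowing selection of transduced mammalian cells. The construct is suited to making stable cell lines with controllable HNF1A expression, and the tags support detection or affinity capture of the protein.
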