Features (pLannotate 1.2.2; 33 found; start..end, strand, type, name):
    407..499     +  CDS            lacI (fragment): lac repressor; lacI; The lac repressor binds to the lac operator to inhibit transcription in E. coli. This inhibition can be relieved by adding lactose or isopropyl-β-D-thiogalactopyranoside (IPTG).
    512..533     +  protein_bind   CAP binding site: CAP binding activates transcription in the presence of cAMP. E. coli catabolite activator protein
    548..578     +  promoter       lac promoter: promoter for the E. coli lac operon
    586..602     +  protein_bind   lac operator: The lac repressor binds to the lac operator to inhibit transcription in E. coli. This inhibition can be relieved by adding lactose or isopropyl-β-D-thiogalactopyranoside (IPTG). lac repressor encoded by lacI
    647..665     +  promoter       T3 promoter: promoter for bacteriophage T3 RNA polymerase
    693..919     +  promoter       RSV promoter: Rous sarcoma virus enhancer/promoter
    920..1100    +  LTR            5' LTR (truncated): truncated 5' long terminal repeat (LTR) from HIV-1
   1147..1272    +  misc_feature   HIV-1 Ψ: packaging signal of human immunodeficiency virus type 1
   1256..1619    +  CDS            HIV-1 gag (fragment): gag protein from human immunodeficiency virus 1; gag
   1765..1998    +  misc_feature   RRE: The Rev response element (RRE) of HIV-1 allows for Rev-dependent mRNA export from the nucleus to the cytoplasm.
   2375..2475    +  CDS            Rev (fragment): human immunodeficiency virus 1 (HIV-1) Rev protein; rev; enhances nuclear export of unspliced and incompletely spliced viral mRNAs
   2494..2611    +  misc_feature   cPPT/CTS: central polypurine tract and central termination sequence of HIV-1
   2633..2947    +  promoter       tight TRE promoter: Tet-responsive promoter PTight, consisting of seven tet operator sequences followed by the minimal CMV promoter
   2952..2978    +  misc_feature   MCS (fragment): pUC18/19 multiple cloning site
   3025..3049    +  protein_bind   attB1: mutant version of attB; recombination site for the Gateway® BP reaction BP Clonase™
   3075..4967    +  CDS            HNF1A: HNF1A_HUMAN - Also known as TCF1. Experimental evidence at protein level: Swiss-Prot protein existence level 1. Transcriptional activator that regulates the tissue specific expression of multiple genes, especially in pancreatic islet cells and in liver (By similarity). Binds to the inverted palindrome 5'- GTTAATNATTAAC-3' (PubMed:12453420, PubMed:10966642). Activates the transcription of CYP1A2, CYP2E1 and CYP3A11 (By similarity). From Homo sapiens (Human).
   4980..5003    +  CDS            3xFLAG (fragment): three tandem FLAG® epitope tags
   5016..5060    +  CDS            AviTag™: peptide tag that allows for enzymatic biotinylation
   5105..5129    -  protein_bind   attB2: mutant version of attB; recombination site for the Gateway® BP reaction BP Clonase™
   5160..5748    +  misc_feature   WPRE: woodchuck hepatitis virus posttranscriptional regulatory element
   5804..6303    +  promoter       PGK promoter: mouse phosphoglycerate kinase 1 promoter
   6321..7346    +  CDS            HygR: aminoglycoside phosphotransferase from E. coli; aph(4)-Ia; confers resistance to hygromycin
   7364..7642    +  CDS            yokD (fragment): YOKD_BACSU - Experimental evidence at protein level: Swiss-Prot protein existence level 1. May contribute to antibiotic resistance. From Bacillus subtilis (strain 168).
   7650..7787    +  CDS            nef (fragment): NEF_HV1LA - Experimental evidence at protein level: Swiss-Prot protein existence level 1. Extracellular Nef protein targets CD4(+) T-lymphocytes for apoptosis by interacting with CXCR4 surface receptors. From Human immunodeficiency virus type 1 group M subtype B (isolate Lai) (HIV-1).
   7773..7953    +  LTR            5' LTR (truncated): truncated 5' long terminal repeat (LTR) from HIV-1
   8025..8146    +  polyA_signal   SV40 poly(A) signal: SV40 polyadenylation signal
   8186..8321    +  rep_origin     SV40 ori: SV40 origin of replication
   8342..8360    -  promoter       T7 promoter: promoter for bacteriophage T7 RNA polymerase
   8368..8523    +  CDS            lacZα (fragment): LacZα fragment of β-galactosidase; lacZ fragment
   8528..8956    +  rep_origin     f1 ori (sequence partly withheld): f1 bacteriophage origin of replication; arrow indicates direction of (+) strand synthesis
   9009..9113    +  promoter       AmpR promoter: bla
   9114..9974    +  CDS            AmpR: β-lactamase; bla; confers resistance to ampicillin, carbenicillin, and related antibiotics
  10145..224     +  rep_origin     ori (across the origin): high-copy-number ColE1/pMB1/pBR322/pUC origin of replication
>Addgene plasmid #183232 | pLenti-CMVtight-HNF1A-FLAG-Hygro | addgene full sequence | sequence record 361984 | Addgene NGS Result
CCGAACTGAGATACCTACAGCGTGAGCTATGAGAAAGCGCCACGCTTCCCGAAGGGAGAAAGGCGGACAG
GTATCCGGTAAGCGGCAGGGTCGGAACAGGAGAGCGCACGAGGGAGCTTCCAGGGGGAAACGCCTGGTAT
CTTTATAGTCCTGTCGGGTTTCGCCACCTCTGACTTGAGCGTCGATTTTTGTGATGCTCGTCAGGGGGGC
GGAGCCTATGGAAAAACGCCAGCAACGCGGCCTTTTTACGGTTCCTGGCCTTTTGCTGGCCTTTTGCTCA
CATGTTCTTTCCTGCGTTATCCCCTGATTCTGTGGATAACCGTATTACCGCCTTTGAGTGAGCTGATACC
GCTCGCCGCAGCCGAACGACCGAGCGCAGCGAGTCAGTGAGCGAGGAAGCGGAAGAGCGCCCAATACGCA
AACCGCCTCTCCCCGCGCGTTGGCCGATTCATTAATGCAGCTGGCACGACAGGTTTCCCGACTGGAAAGC
GGGCAGTGAGCGCAACGCAATTAATGTGAGTTAGCTCACTCATTAGGCACCCCAGGCTTTACACTTTATG
CTTCCGGCTCGTATGTTGTGTGGAATTGTGAGCGGATAACAATTTCACACAGGAAACAGCTATGACCATG
ATTACGCCAAGCGCGCAATTAACCCTCACTAAAGGGAACAAAAGCTGGAGCTGCAAGCTTAATGTAGTCT
TATGCAATACTCTTGTAGTCTTGCAACATGGTAACGATGAGTTAGCAACATGCCTTACAAGGAGAGAAAA
AGCACCGTGCATGCCGATTGGTGGAAGTAAGGTGGTACGATCGTGCCTTATTAGGAAGGCAACAGACGGG
TCTGACATGGATTGGACGAACCACTGAATTGCCGCATTGCAGAGATATTGTATTTAAGTGCCTAGCTCGA
TACATAAACGGGTCTCTCTGGTTAGACCAGATCTGAGCCTGGGAGCTCTCTGGCTAACTAGGGAACCCAC
TGCTTAAGCCTCAATAAAGCTTGCCTTGAGTGCTTCAAGTAGTGTGTGCCCGTCTGTTGTGTGACTCTGG
TAACTAGAGATCCCTCAGACCCTTTTAGTCAGTGTGGAAAATCTCTAGCAGTGGCGCCCGAACAGGGACT
TGAAAGCGAAAGGGAAACCAGAGGAGCTCTCTCGACGCAGGACTCGGCTTGCTGAAGCGCGCACGGCAAG
AGGCGAGGGGCGGCGACTGGTGAGTACGCCAAAAATTTTGACTAGCGGAGGCTAGAAGGAGAGAGATGGG
TGCGAGAGCGTCAGTATTAAGCGGGGGAGAATTAGATCGCGATGGGAAAAAATTCGGTTAAGGCCAGGGG
GAAAGAAAAAATATAAATTAAAACATATAGTATGGGCAAGCAGGGAGCTAGAACGATTCGCAGTTAATCC
TGGCCTGTTAGAAACATCAGAAGGCTGTAGACAAATACTGGGACAGCTACAACCATCCCTTCAGACAGGA
TCAGAAGAACTTAGATCATTATATAATACAGTAGCAACCCTCTATTGTGTGCATCAAAGGATAGAGATAA
AAGACACCAAGGAAGCTTTAGACAAGATAGAGGAAGAGCAAAACAAAAGTAAGACCACCGCACAGCAAGC
GGCCGCTGATCTTCAGACCTGGAGGAGGAGATATGAGGGACAATTGGAGAAGTGAATTATATAAATATAA
AGTAGTAAAAATTGAACCATTAGGAGTAGCACCCACCAAGGCAAAGAGAAGAGTGGTGCAGAGAGAAAAA
AGAGCAGTGGGAATAGGAGCTTTGTTCCTTGGGTTCTTGGGAGCAGCAGGAAGCACTATGGGCGCAGCGT
CAATGACGCTGACGGTACAGGCCAGACAATTATTGTCTGGTATAGTGCAGCAGCAGAACAATTTGCTGAG
GGCTATTGAGGCGCAACAGCATCTGTTGCAACTCACAGTCTGGGGCATCAAGCAGCTCCAGGCAAGAATC
CTGGCTGTGGAAAGATACCTAAAGGATCAACAGCTCCTGGGGATTTGGGGTTGCTCTGGAAAACTCATTT
GCACCACTGCTGTGCCTTGGAATGCTAGTTGGAGTAATAAATCTCTGGAACAGATTTGGAATCACACGAC
CTGGATGGAGTGGGACAGAGAAATTAACAATTACACAAGCTTAATACACTCCTTAATTGAAGAATCGCAA
AACCAGCAAGAAAAGAATGAACAAGAATTATTGGAATTAGATAAATGGGCAAGTTTGTGGAATTGGTTTA
ACATAACAAATTGGCTGTGGTATATAAAATTATTCATAATGATAGTAGGAGGCTTGGTAGGTTTAAGAAT
AGTTTTTGCTGTACTTTCTATAGTGAATAGAGTTAGGCAGGGATATTCACCATTATCGTTTCAGACCCAC
CTCCCAACCCCGAGGGGACCCGACAGGCCCGAAGGAATAGAAGAAGAAGGTGGAGAGAGAGACAGAGACA
GATCCATTCGATTAGTGAACGGATCTCGACGGTATCGGTTAACTTTTAAAAGAAAAGGGGGGATTGGGGG
GTACAGTGCAGGGGAAAGAATAGTAGACATAATAGCAACAGACATACAAACTAAAGAATTACAAAAACAA
ATTACAAAAATTCAAAATTTTATCGATCACGAGACTAGCCTCGAGTTTACTCCCTATCAGTGATAGAGAA
CGTATGTCGAGTTTACTCCCTATCAGTGATAGAGAACGATGTCGAGTTTACTCCCTATCAGTGATAGAGA
ACGTATGTCGAGTTTACTCCCTATCAGTGATAGAGAACGTATGTCGAGTTTACTCCCTATCAGTGATAGA
GAACGTATGTCGAGTTTATCCCTATCAGTGATAGAGAACGTATGTCGAGTTTACTCCCTATCAGTGATAG
AGAACGTATGTCGAGGTAGGCGTGTACGGTGGGAGGCCTATATAAGCAGAGCTCGTTTAGTGAACCGTCA
GATCGCCTGGAGAATTCGAGCTCGGTACCCGGGGATCCACCGGTTCGTCGACTAGTCCAGTGTGGTGGAA
TTCTGCAGATATCAACAAGTTTGTACAAAAAAGCAGGCTCTTTAAAGGAACCAATTCAGTCGACATGGTT
TCTAAACTGAGCCAGCTGCAGACGGAGCTCCTGGCGGCCCTGCTGGAGTCAGGGCTGAGCAAAGAGGCAC
TGATCCAGGCACTGGGTGAGCCGGGGCCCTACCTCCTGGCTGGAGAAGGCCCCCTGGACAAGGGGGAGTC
CTGCGGCGGCGGTCGAGGGGAGCTGGCTGAGCTGCCCAATGGGCTGGGGGAGACTCGGGGCTCCGAGGAC
GAGACGGACGACGATGGGGAAGACTTCACGCCACCCATCCTCAAAGAGCTGGAGAACCTCAGCCCTGAGG
AGGCGGCCCACCAGAAAGCCGTGGTGGAGACCCTTCTGCAGGAGGACCCGTGGCGTGTGGCGAAGATGGT
CAAGTCCTACCTGCAGCAGCACAACATCCCACAGCGGGAGGTGGTCGATACCACTGGCCTCAACCAGTCC
CACCTGTCCCAACACCTCAACAAGGGCACTCCCATGAAGACGCAGAAGCGGGCCGCCCTGTACACCTGGT
ACGTCCGCAAGCAGCGAGAGGTGGCGCAGCAGTTCACCCATGCAGGGCAGGGAGGGCTGATTGAAGAGCC
CACAGGTGATGAGCTACCAACCAAGAAGGGGCGGAGGAACCGTTTCAAGTGGGGCCCAGCATCCCAGCAG
ATCCTGTTCCAGGCCTATGAGAGGCAGAAGAACCCTAGCAAGGAGGAGCGAGAGACGCTAGTGGAGGAGT
GCAATAGGGCGGAATGCATCCAGAGAGGGGTGTCCCCATCACAGGCACAGGGGCTGGGCTCCAACCTCGT
CACGGAGGTGCGTGTCTACAACTGGTTTGCCAACCGGCGCAAAGAAGAAGCCTTCCGGCACAAGCTGGCC
ATGGACACGTACAGCGGGCCCCCCCCAGGGCCAGGCCCGGGACCTGCGCTGCCCGCTCACAGCTCCCCTG
GCCTGCCTCCACCTGCCCTCTCCCCCAGTAAGGTCCACGGTGTGCGCTATGGACAGCCTGCGACCAGTGA
GACTGCAGAAGTACCCTCAAGCAGCGGCGGTCCCTTAGTGACAGTGTCTACACCCCTCCACCAAGTGTCC
CCCACGGGCCTGGAGCCCAGCCACAGCCTGCTGAGTACAGAAGCCAAGCTGGTCTCAGCAGCTGGGGGCC
CCCTCCCCCCTGTCAGCACCCTGACAGCACTGCACAGCTTGGAGCAGACATCCCCAGGCCTCAACCAGCA
GCCCCAGAACCTCATCATGGCCTCACTTCCTGGGGTCATGACCATCGGGCCTGGTGAGCCTGCCTCCCTG
GGTCCTACGTTCACCAACACAGGTGCCTCCACCCTGGTCATCGGCCTGGCCTCCACGCAGGCACAGAGTG
TGCCGGTCATCAACAGCATGGGCAGCAGCCTGACCACCCTGCAGCCCGTCCAGTTCTCCCAGCCGCTGCA
CCCCTCCTACCAGCAGCCGCTCATGCCACCTGTGCAGAGCCATGTGACCCAGAGCCCCTTCATGGCCACC
ATGGCTCAGCTGCAGAGCCCCCACGCCCTCTACAGCCACAAGCCCGAGGTGGCCCAGTACACCCACACGG
GCCTGCTCCCGCAGACTATGCTCATCACCGACACCACCAACCTGAGCGCCCTGGCCAGCCTCACGCCCAC
CAAGCAGGTCTTCACCTCAGACACTGAGGCCTCCAGTGAGTCCGGGCTTCACACGCCGGCATCTCAGGCC
ACCACCCTCCACGTCCCCAGCCAGGACCCTGCCGGCATCCAGCACCTGCAGCCGGCCCACCGGCTCAGCG
CCAGCCCCACAGTGTCCTCCAGCAGCCTGGTGCTGTACCAGAGCTCAGACTCCAGCAATGGCCAGAGCCA
CCTGCTGCCATCCAACCACAGCGTCATCGAGACCTTCATCTCCACCCAGATGGCCTCTTCCTCCCAGGAA
TTCACTAGTGACTACAAAGACGATGACGATAAAGGTGATGGGTCCGGCCTGAACGACATCTTCGAGGCTC
AGAAAATCGAATGGCACGAAGGCGCGCCGAGCTCGAGGTAGGCGGCCGCACTCGAGATATCTAGACCCAG
CTTTCTTGTACAAAGTGGTTGATATCCAGCACAGTGGCGGCCGCTCGACAATCAACCTCTGGATTACAAA
ATTTGTGAAAGATTGACTGGTATTCTTAACTATGTTGCTCCTTTTACGCTATGTGGATACGCTGCTTTAA
TGCCTTTGTATCATGCTATTGCTTCCCGTATGGCTTTCATTTTCTCCTCCTTGTATAAATCCTGGTTGCT
GTCTCTTTATGAGGAGTTGTGGCCCGTTGTCAGGCAACGTGGCGTGGTGTGCACTGTGTTTGCTGACGCA
ACCCCCACTGGTTGGGGCATTGCCACCACCTGTCAGCTCCTTTCCGGGACTTTCGCTTTCCCCCTCCCTA
TTGCCACGGCGGAACTCATCGCCGCCTGCCTTGCCCGCTGCTGGACAGGGGCTCGGCTGTTGGGCACTGA
CAATTCCGTGGTGTTGTCGGGGAAGCTGACGTCCTTTCCATGGCTGCTCGCCTGTGTTGCCACCTGGATT
CTGCGCGGGACGTCCTTCTGCTACGTCCCTTCGGCCCTCAATCCAGCGGACCTTCCTTCCCGCGGCCTGC
TGCCGGCTCTGCGGCCTCTTCCGCGTCTTCGCCTTCGCCCTCAGACGAGTCGGATCTCCCTTTGGGCCGC
CTCCCCGCCTGGAATTCTGCAGATATCCGGACTAGTGATCTCTCGAGGTTAACGAATTCTACCGGGTAGG
GGAGGCGCTTTTCCCAAGGCAGTCTGGAGCATGCGCTTTAGCAGCCCCGCTGGGCACTTGGCGCTACACA
AGTGGCCTCTGGCCTCGCACACATTCCACATCCACCGGTAGGCGCCAACCGGCTCCGTTCTTTGGTGGCC
CCTTCGCGCCACCTTCTACTCCTCCCCTAGTCAGGAAGTTCCCCCCCGCCCCGCAGCTCGCGTCGTGCAG
GACGTGACAAATGGAAGTAGCACGTCTCACTAGTCTCGTGCAGATGGACAGCACCGCTGAGCAATGGAAG
CGGGTAGGCCTTTGGGGCAGCGGCCAATAGCAGCTTTGCTCCTTCGCTTTCTGGGCTCAGAGGCTGGGAA
GGGGTGGGTCCGGGGGCGGGCTCAGGGGCGGGCTCAGGGGCGGGGCGGGCGCCCGAAGGTCCTCCGGAGG
CCCGGCATTCTGCACGCTTCAAAAGCGCACGTCTGCCGCGCTGTTCTCCTCTTCCTCATCTCCGGGCCTT
TCGACCTGCATCCCGCCACCATGAAAAAGCCTGAACTCACCGCGACGTCTGTCGAGAAGTTTCTGATCGA
AAAGTTCGACAGCGTCTCCGACCTGATGCAGCTCTCGGAGGGCGAAGAATCTCGTGCTTTCAGCTTCGAT
GTAGGAGGGCGTGGATATGTCCTGCGGGTAAATAGCTGCGCCGATGGTTTCTACAAAGATCGTTATGTTT
ATCGGCACTTTGCATCGGCCGCGCTCCCGATTCCGGAAGTGCTTGACATTGGGGAATTCAGCGAGAGCCT
GACCTATTGCATCTCCCGCCGTGCACAGGGTGTCACGTTGCAAGACCTGCCTGAAACCGAACTGCCCGCT
GTTCTGCAGCCGGTCGCGGAGGCCATGGATGCGATCGCTGCGGCCGATCTTAGCCAGACGAGCGGGTTCG
GCCCATTCGGACCGCAAGGAATCGGTCAATACACTACATGGCGTGATTTCATATGCGCGATTGCTGATCC
CCATGTGTATCACTGGCAAACTGTGATGGACGACACCGTCAGTGCGTCCGTCGCGCAGGCTCTCGATGAG
CTGATGCTTTGGGCCGAGGACTGCCCCGAAGTCCGGCACCTCGTGCACGCGGATTTCGGCTCCAACAATG
TCCTGACGGACAATGGCCGCATAACAGCGGTCATTGACTGGAGCGAGGCGATGTTCGGGGATTCCCAATA
CGAGGTCGCCAACATCTTCTTCTGGAGGCCGTGGTTGGCTTGTATGGAGCAGCAGACGCGCTACTTCGAG
CGGAGGCATCCGGAGCTTGCAGGATCGCCGCGGCTCCGGGCGTATATGCTCCGCATTGGTCTTGACCAAC
TCTATCAGAGCTTGGTTGACGGCAATTTCGATGATGCAGCTTGGGCGCAGGGTCGATGCGACGCAATCGT
CCGATCCGGAGCCGGGACTGTCGGGCGTACACAAATCGCCCGCAGAAGCGCGGCCGTCTGGACCGATGGC
TGTGTAGAAGTACTCGCCGATAGTGGAAACCGACGCCCCAGCACTCGTCCGAGGGCAAAGGAATAGAGTA
GATGCCGACCGAACAAGAGCTGATTTCGAGAACGCCTCAGCCAGCAACTCGCGCGAGCCTAGCAAGGCAA
ATGCGAGAGAACGGCCTTACGCTTGGTGGCACAGTTCTCGTCCACAGTTCGCTAAGCTCGCTCGGCTGGG
TCGCGGGAGGGCCGGTCGCAGTGATTCAGGCCCTTCTGGATTGTGTTGGTCCCCAGGGCACGATTGTCAT
GCCCACGCACTCGGGTGATCTGACTGATCCCGCAGATTGGAGATCGCCGCCCGTGCCTGCCGATTGGGTG
CAGATCCGTCGAGGGCCCGGTACCTTTAAGACCAATGACTTACAAGGCAGCTGTAGATCTTAGCCACTTT
TTAAAAGAAAAGGGGGGACTGGAAGGGCTAGCTCACTCCCAACGAAGACAAGATCTGCTTTTTGCTTGTA
CTGGGTCTCTCTGGTTAGACCAGATCTGAGCCTGGGAGCTCTCTGGCTAACTAGGGAACCCACTGCTTAA
GCCTCAATAAAGCTTGCCTTGAGTGCTTCAAGTAGTGTGTGCCCGTCTGTTGTGTGACTCTGGTAACTAG
AGATCCCTCAGACCCTTTTAGTCAGTGTGGAAAATCTCTAGCAGTAGTAGTTCATGTCATCTTATTATTC
AGTATTTATAACTTGCAAAGAAATGAATATCAGAGAGTGAGAGGAACTTGTTTATTGCAGCTTATAATGG
TTACAAATAAAGCAATAGCATCACAAATTTCACAAATAAAGCATTTTTTTCACTGCATTCTAGTTGTGGT
TTGTCCAAACTCATCAATGTATCTTATCATGTCTGGCTCTAGCTATCCCGCCCCTAACTCCGCCCATCCC
GCCCCTAACTCCGCCCAGTTCCGCCCATTCTCCGCCCCATGGCTGACTAATTTTTTTTATTTATGCAGAG
GCCGAGGCCGCCTCGGCCTCTGAGCTATTCCAGAAGTAGTGAGGAGGCTTTTTTGGAGGCCTAGGGACGT
ACCCAATTCGCCCTATAGTGAGTCGTATTACGCGCGCTCACTGGCCGTCGTTTTACAACGTCGTGACTGG
GAAAACCCTGGCGTTACCCAACTTAATCGCCTTGCAGCACATCCCCCTTTCGCCAGCTGGCGTAATAGCG
AAGAGGCCCGCACCGATCGCCCTTCCCAACAGTTGCGCAGCCTGAATGGCGAATGGG
[124 nt withheld, positions 8528-8651]
C
[91 nt withheld, positions 8653-8743]
A
[49 nt withheld, positions 8745-8793]
CCTTTGACGTTGGAGTCCACGTTCTTT
[37 nt withheld, positions 8821-8857]
ACCCTATCTCGGTCTATTCTTTTGATTTATAAGGGATTTTGCCGATTTCGGCCTATTGGTTAAAAAATGA
GCTGATTTAACAAAAATTTAACGCGAATTTTAACAAAATATTAACGCTTACAATTTAGGTGGCACTTTTC
GGGGAAATGTGCGCGGAACCCCTATTTGTTTATTTTTCTAAATACATTCAAATATGTATCCGCTCATGAG
ACAATAACCCTGATAAATGCTTCAATAATATTGAAAAAGGAAGAGTATGAGTATTCAACATTTCCGTGTC
GCCCTTATTCCCTTTTTTGCGGCATTTTGCCTTCCTGTTTTTGCTCACCCAGAAACGCTGGTGAAAGTAA
AAGATGCTGAAGATCAGTTGGGTGCACGAGTGGGTTACATCGAACTGGATCTCAACAGCGGTAAGATCCT
TGAGAGTTTTCGCCCCGAAGAACGTTTTCCAATGATGAGCACTTTTAAAGTTCTGCTATGTGGCGCGGTA
TTATCCCGTATTGACGCCGGGCAAGAGCAACTCGGTCGCCGCATACACTATTCTCAGAATGACTTGGTTG
AGTACTCACCAGTCACAGAAAAGCATCTTACGGATGGCATGACAGTAAGAGAATTATGCAGTGCTGCCAT
AACCATGAGTGATAACACTGCGGCCAACTTACTTCTGACAACGATCGGAGGACCGAAGGAGCTAACCGCT
TTTTTGCACAACATGGGGGATCATGTAACTCGCCTTGATCGTTGGGAACCGGAGCTGAATGAAGCCATAC
CAAACGACGAGCGTGACACCACGATGCCTGTAGCAATGGCAACAACGTTGCGCAAACTATTAACTGGCGA
ACTACTTACTCTAGCTTCCCGGCAACAATTAATAGACTGGATGGAGGCGGATAAAGTTGCAGGACCACTT
CTGCGCTCGGCCCTTCCGGCTGGCTGGTTTATTGCTGATAAATCTGGAGCCGGTGAGCGTGGGTCTCGCG
GTATCATTGCAGCACTGGGGCCAGATGGTAAGCCCTCCCGTATCGTAGTTATCTACACGACGGGGAGTCA
GGCAACTATGGATGAACGAAATAGACAGATCGCTGAGATAGGTGCCTCACTGATTAAGCATTGGTAACTG
TCAGACCAAGTTTACTCATATATACTTTAGATTGATTTAAAACTTCATTTTTAATTTAAAAGGATCTAGG
TGAAGATCCTTTTTGATAATCTCATGACCAAAATCCCTTAACGTGAGTTTTCGTTCCACTGAGCGTCAGA
CCCCGTAGAAAAGATCAAAGGATCTTCTTGAGATCCTTTTTTTCTGCGCGTAATCTGCTGCTTGCAAACA
AAAAAACCACCGCTACCAGCGGTGGTTTGTTTGCCGGATCAAGAGCTACCAACTCTTTTTCCGAAGGTAA
CTGGCTTCAGCAGAGCGCAGATACCAAATACTGTTCTTCTAGTGTAGCCGTAGTTAGGCCACCACTTCAA
GAACTCTGTAGCACCGCCTACATACCTCGCTCTGCTAATCCTGTTACCAGTGGCTGCTGCCAGTGGCGAT
AAGTCGTGTCTTACCGGGTTGGACTCAAGACGATAGTTACCGGATAAGGCGCAGCGGTCGGGCTGAACGG
GGGGTTCGTGCACACAGCCCAGCTTGGAGCGAACGACCTACA
